>Addgene plasmid #108175 | pF CAG BFP2 IRES neo | addgene full sequence | sequence record 209730 | Addgene NGS Result
GACATTGATTATTGACTAGTTATTAATAGTAATCAATTACGGGGTCATTAGTTCATAGCCCATATATGGA
GTTCCGCGTTACATAACTTACGGTAAATGGCCCGCCTGGCTGACCGCCCAACGACCCCCGCCCATTGACG
TCAATAATGACGTATGTTCCCATAGTAACGCCAATAGGGACTTTCCATTGACGTCAATGGGTGGAGTATT
TACGGTAAACTGCCCACTTGGCAGTACATCAAGTGTATCATATGCCAAGTACGCCCCCTATTGACGTCAA
TGACGGTAAATGGCCCGCCTGGCATTATGCCCAGTACATGACCTTATGGGACTTTCCTACTTGGCAGTAC
ATCTACGTATTAGTCATCGCTATTACCATGGTGATGCGGTTTTGGCAGTACATCAATGGGCGTGGATAGC
GGTTTGACTCACGGGGATTTCCAAGTCTCCACCCCATTGACGTCAATGGGAGTTTGTTTTGGCACCAAAA
TCAACGGGACTTTCCAAAATGTCGTAACAACTCCGCCCCATTGACGCAAATGGGCGGTAGGCGTGTACGG
TGGGAGGTCTATATAAGCAGCGCGTTTTGCCTGTACTGGGTCTCTCTGGTTAGACCAGATCTGAGCCTGG
GAGCTCTCTGGCTAACTAGGGAACCCACTGCTTAAGCCTCAATAAAGCTTGCCTTGAGTGCTTCAAGTAG
TGTGTGCCCGTCTGTTGTGTGACTCTGGTAACTAGAGATCCCTCAGACCCTTTTAGTCAGTGTGGAAAAT
CTCTAGCAGTGGCGCCCGAACAGGGACTTGAAAGCGAAAGGGAAACCAGAGGAGCTCTCTCGACGCAGGA
CTCGGCTTGCTGAAGCGCGCACGGCAAGAGGCGAGGGGCGGCGACTGGTGAGTACGCCAAAAATTTTGAC
TAGCGGAGGCTAGAAGGAGAGAGATGGGTGCGAGAGCGTCAGTATTAAGCGGGGGAGAATTAGATCGCGA
TGGGAAAAAATTCGGTTAAGGCCAGGGGGAAAGAAAAAATATAAATTAAAACATATAGTATGGGCAAGCA
GGGAGCTAGAACGATTCGCAGTTAATCCTGGCCTGTTAGAAACATCAGAAGGCTGTAGACAAATACTGGG
ACAGCTACAACCATCCCTTCAGACAGGATCAGAAGAACTTAGATCATTATATAATACAGTAGCAACCCTC
TATTGTGTGCATCAAAGGATAGAGATAAAAGACACCAAGGAAGCTTTAGACAAGATAGAGGAAGAGCAAA
ACAAAAGTAAGACCACCGCACAGCAAGCGGCCGCTGATCTTCAGACCTGGAGGAGGAGATATGAGGGACA
ATTGGAGAAGTGAATTATATAAATATAAAGTAGTAAAAATTGAACCATTAGGAGTAGCACCCACCAAGGC
AAAGAGAAGAGTGGTGCAGAGAGAAAAAAGAGCAGTGGGAATAGGAGCTTTGTTCCTTGGGTTCTTGGGA
GCAGCAGGAAGCACTATGGGCGCAGCGTCAATGACGCTGACGGTACAGGCCAGACAATTATTGTCTGGTA
TAGTGCAGCAGCAGAACAATTTGCTGAGGGCTATTGAGGCGCAACAGCATCTGTTGCAACTCACAGTCTG
GGGCATCAAGCAGCTCCAGGCAAGAATCCTGGCTGTGGAAAGATACCTAAAGGATCAACAGCTCCTGGGG
ATTTGGGGTTGCTCTGGAAAACTCATTTGCACCACTGCTGTGCCTTGGAATGCTAGTTGGAGTAATAAAT
CTCTGGAACAGATTTGGAATCACACGACCTGGATGGAGTGGGACAGAGAAATTAACAATTACACAAGCTT
AATACACTCCTTAATTGAAGAATCGCAAAACCAGCAAGAAAAGAATGAACAAGAATTATTGGAATTAGAT
AAATGGGCAAGTTTGTGGAATTGGTTTAACATAACAAATTGGCTGTGGTATATAAAATTATTCATAATGA
TAGTAGGAGGCTTGGTAGGTTTAAGAATAGTTTTTGCTGTACTTTCTATAGTGAATAGAGTTAGGCAGGG
ATATTCACCATTATCGTTTCAGACCCACCTCCCAACCCCGAGGGGACCCGACAGGCCCGAAGGAATAGAA
GAAGAAGGTGGAGAGAGAGACAGAGACAGATCCATTCGATTAGTGAACGGATCGGCACTGCGTGCGCCAA
TTCTGCAGACAAATGGCAGTATTCATCCACAATTTTAAAAGAAAAGGGGGGATTGGGGGGTACAGTGCAG
GGGAAAGAATAGTAGACATAATAGCAACAGACATACAAACTAAAGAATTACAAAAACAAATTACAAAAAT
TCAAAATTTTCGGGTTTATTACAGGGACAGCAGAGATCCAGTTTGGTTAATTAAGACTAGTTATTAATAG
TAATCAATTACGGGGTCATTAGTTCATAGCCCATATATGGAGTTCCGCGTTACATAACTTACGGTAAATG
GCCCGCCTGGCTGACCGCCCAACGACCCCCGCCCATTGACGTCAATAATGACGTATGTTCCCATAGTAAC
GCCAATAGGGACTTTCCATTGACGTCAATGGGTGGAGTATTTACGGTAAACTGCCCACTTGGCAGTACAT
CAAGTGTATCATATGCCAAGTACGCCCCCTATTGACGTCAATGACGGTAAATGGCCCGCCTGGCATTATG
CCCAGTACATGACCTTATGGGACTTTCCTACTTGGCAGTACATCTACGTATTAGTCATCGCTATTACCAT
GGTCGAGGTGAGCCCCACGTTCTGCTTCACTCTCCCCATCTCCCCCCCCTCCCCACCCCCAATTTTGTAT
TTATTTATTTTTTAATTATTTTGTGCAGCGATGGGGGCGGGGGGGGGGGGGGCGCGCGCCAGGCGGGGCG
GGGGGGGGGGGGGGGGGGGGGGGGGCGAGGCGGAGAGGTGCGGCGGCAGCCAATCAGAGCGGCGCGCTCC
GAAAGTTTCCTTTTATGGCGAGGCGGCGGCGGCGGCGGCCCTATAAAAAGCGAAGCGCGCGGCGGGCGGG
AGTCGCTGCGCGCTGCCTTCGCCCCGTGCCCCGCTCCGCCGCCGCCTCGCGCCGCCCGCCCCGGCTCTGA
CTGACCGCGTTACTCCCACAGGTGAGCGGGCGGGACGGCCCTTCTCCTCCGGGCTGTAATTAGCGCTTGG
TTTAATGACGGCTTGTTTCCTTTCTGTGGCTGCGTGAAAGCCTTGAGGGGCTCCGGGAGGGCCCTTTGTG
CGGGGGGAGCGGCTCGGGGGGTGCGTGCGTGTGTGTGTGCGTGGGGAGCGCCGCGTGCGGCTCCGCGCTG
CCCGGCGGCTGTGAGCGCTGCGGGCGCGGCGCGGGGCTTTGTGCGCTCCGCAGTGTGCGCGAGGGGAGCG
CGGCCGGGGGCGGTGCCCCGCGGTGCGGGGGGGGCTGCGAGGGGAACAAAGGCTGCGTGCGGGGTGTGTG
CGTGGGGGGGTGAGCAGGGGGTGTGGGCGCGTCGGTCGGGCTGCAACCCCCCCTGCACCCCCCTCCCCGA
GTTGCTGAGCACGGCCCGGCTTCGGGTGCGGGGCTCCGTACGGGGCGTGGCGCGGGGCTCGCCGTGCCGG
GCGGGGGGTGGCGGCAGGTGGGGGTGCCGGGCGGGGCGGGGCCGCCTCGGGCCGGGGAGGGCTCGGGGGA
GGGGCGCGGCGGCCCCCGGAGCGCCGGCGGCTGTCGAGGCGCGGCGAGCCGCAGCCATTGCCTTTTATGG
TAATCGTGCGAGAGGGCGCAGGGACTTCCTTTGTCCCAAATCTGTGCGGAGCCGAAATCTGGGAGGCGCC
GCCGCACCCCCTCTAGCGGGCGCGGGGCGAAGCGGTGCGGCGCCGGCAGGAAGGAAATGGGCGGGGAGGG
CCTTCGTGCGTCGCCGCGCCGCCGTCCCCTTCTCCCTCTCCAGCCTCGGGGCTGTCCGCGGGGGGACGGC
TGCCTTCGGGGGGGACGGGGCAGGGCGGGGTTCGGCTTCTGGCGTGTGACCGGCGGCTCTAGAGCCTCTG
CTAACCATGTTCATGCCTTCTTCTTTTTCCTACAGCTCCTGGGCAACGTGCTGGTTATTGTGCTGTCTCA
TCATTTTGGCAAAGGATCCGCCGCCACCATGAGCGAGCTGATTAAGGAGAACATGCACATGAAGCTGTAC
ATGGAGGGCACCGTGGACAACCATCACTTCAAGTGCACATCCGAGGGCGAAGGCAAGCCCTACGAGGGCA
CCCAGACCATGAGAATCAAGGTGGTCGAGGGCGGCCCTCTCCCCTTCGCCTTCGACATCCTGGCTACTAG
CTTCCTCTACGGCAGCAAGACCTTCATCAACCACACCCAGGGCATCCCCGACTTCTTCAAGCAGTCCTTC
CCTGAGGGCTTCACATGGGAGAGAGTCACCACATACGAAGACGGGGGCGTGCTGACCGCTACCCAGGACA
CCAGCCTCCAGGACGGCTGCCTCATCTACAACGTCAAGATCAGAGGGGTGAACTTCACATCCAACGGCCC
TGTGATGCAGAAGAAAACACTCGGCTGGGAGGCCTTCACCGAGACGCTGTACCCCGCTGACGGCGGCCTG
GAAGGCAGAAACGACATGGCCCTGAAGCTCGTGGGCGGGAGCCATCTGATCGCAAACGCCAAGACCACAT
ATAGATCCAAGAAACCCGCTAAGAACCTCAAGATGCCTGGCGTCTACTATGTGGACTACAGACTGGAAAG
AATCAAGGAGGCCAACAACGAGACCTACGTCGAGCAGCACGAGGTGGCAGTGGCCAGATACTGCGACCTC
CCTAGCAAACTGGGGCACAAGCTTAATTAAGCTAGCGCCCCTCTCCCTCCCCCCCCCCTAACGTTACTGG
CCGAAGCCGCTTGGAATAAGGCCGGTGTGCGTTTGTCTATATGTTATTTTCCACCATATTGCCGTCTTTT
GGCAATGTGAGGGCCCGGAAACCTGGCCCTGTCTTCTTGACGAGCATTCCTAGGGGTCTTTCCCCTCTCG
CCAAAGGAATGCAAGGTCTGTTGAATGTCGTGAAGGAAGCAGTTCCTCTGGAAGCTTCTTGAAGACAAAC
AACGTCTGTAGCGACCCTTTGCAGGCAGCGGAACCCCCCACCTGGCGACAGGTGCCTCTGCGGCCAAAAG
CCACGTGTATAAGATACACCTGCAAAGGCGGCACAACCCCAGTGCCACGTTGTGAGTTGGATAGTTGTGG
AAAGAGTCAAATGGCTCTCCTCAAGCGTATTCAACAAGGGGCTGAAGGATGCCCAGAAGGTACCCCATTG
TATGGGATCTGATCTGGGGCCTCGGTACACATGCTTTACATGTGTTTAGTCGAGGTTAAAAAAACGTCTA
GGCCCCCCGAACCACGGGGACGTGGTTTTCCTTTGAAAAACACGATGATAATATGGCCACAAACCGGTCT
TGATTCTTCTGACACAACAGTCTCGAACTTAAGGCTAGAGCCACCATGATTGAACAAGATGGATTGCACG
CAGGTTCTCCGGCCGCTTGGGTGGAGAGGCTATTCGGCTATGACTGGGCACAACAGACAATCGGCTGCTC
TGATGCCGCCGTGTTCCGGCTGTCAGCGCAGGGGCGCCCGGTTCTTTTTGTCAAGACCGACCTGTCCGGT
GCCCTGAATGAACTGCAGGACGAGGCAGCGCGGCTATCGTGGCTGGCCACGACGGGCGTTCCTTGCGCAG
CTGTGCTCGACGTTGTCACTGAAGCGGGAAGGGACTGGCTGCTATTGGGCGAAGTGCCGGGGCAGGATCT
CCTGTCATCTCACCTTGCTCCTGCCGAGAAAGTATCCATCATGGCTGATGCAATGCGGCGGCTGCATACG
CTTGATCCGGCTACCTGCCCATTCGACCACCAAGCGAAACATCGCATCGAGCGAGCACGTACTCGGATGG
AAGCCGGTCTTGTCGATCAGGATGATCTGGACGAAGAGCATCAGGGGCTCGCGCCAGCCGAACTGTTCGC
CAGGCTCAAGGCGCGCATGCCCGACGGCGAGGATCTCGTCGTGACCCATGGCGATGCCTGCTTGCCGAAT
ATCATGGTGGAAAATGGCCGCTTTTCTGGATTCATCGACTGTGGCCGGCTGGGTGTGGCGGACCGCTATC
AGGACATAGCGTTGGCTACCCGTGATATTGCTGAAGAGCTTGGCGGCGAATGGGCTGACCGCTTCCTCGT
GCTTTACGGTATCGCCGCTCCCGATTCGCAGCGCATCGCCTTCTATCGCCTTCTTGACGAGTTCTTCTGA
GCGGGACTCTGGGGTTCGAAATGAGGCGCGCCGAATTCGATATCAAGCTTATCGATAATCAACCTCTGGA
TTACAAAATTTGTGAAAGATTGACTGGTATTCTTAACTATGTTGCTCCTTTTACGCTATGTGGATACGCT
GCTTTAATGCCTTTGTATCATGCTATTGCTTCCCGTATGGCTTTCATTTTCTCCTCCTTGTATAAATCCT
GGTTGCTGTCTCTTTATGAGGAGTTGTGGCCCGTTGTCAGGCAACGTGGCGTGGTGTGCACTGTGTTTGC
TGACGCAACCCCCACTGGTTGGGGCATTGCCACCACCTGTCAGCTCCTTTCCGGGACTTTCGCTTTCCCC
CTCCCTATTGCCACGGCGGAACTCATCGCCGCCTGCCTTGCCCGCTGCTGGACAGGGGCTCGGCTGTTGG
GCACTGACAATTCCGTGGTGTTGTCGGGGAAATCATCGTCCTTTCCTTGGCTGCTCGCCTGTGTTGCCAC
CTGGATTCTGCGCGGGACGTCCTTCTGCTACGTCCCTTCGGCCCTCAATCCAGCGGACCTTCCTTCCCGC
GGCCTGCTGCCGGCTCTGCGGCCTCTTCCGCGTCTTCGCCTTCGCCCTCAGACGAGTCGGATCTCCCTTT
GGGCCGCCTCCCCGCATCGATACCGTCGACCTCGAGACCTAGAAAAACATGGAGCAATCACAAGTAGCAA
TACAGCAGCTACCAATGCTGATTGTGCCTGGCTAGAAGCACAAGAGGAGGAGGAGGTGGGTTTTCCAGTC
ACACCTCAGGTACCTTTAAGACCAATGACTTACAAGGCAGCTGTAGATCTTAGCCACTTTTTAAAAGAAA
AGGGGGGACTGGAAGGGCTAATTCACTCCCAACGAAGACAAGATATCCTTGATCTGTGGATCTACCACAC
ACAAGGCTACTTCCCTGATTGGCAGAACTACACACCAGGGCCAGGGATCAGATATCCACTGACCTTTGGA
TGGTGCTACAAGCTAGTACCAGTTGAGCAAGAGAAGGTAGAAGAAGCCAATGAAGGAGAGAACACCCGCT
TGTTACACCCTGTGAGCCTGCATGGGATGGATGACCCGGAGAGAGAAGTATTAGAGTGGAGGTTTGACAG
CCGCCTAGCATTTCATCACATGGCCCGAGAGCTGCATCCGGACTGTACTGGGTCTCTCTGGTTAGACCAG
ATCTGAGCCTGGGAGCTCTCTGGCTAACTAGGGAACCCACTGCTTAAGCCTCAATAAAGCTTGCCTTGAG
TGCTTCAAGTAGTGTGTGCCCGTCTGTTGTGTGACTCTGGTAACTAGAGATCCCTCAGACCCTTTTAGTC
AGTGTGGAAAATCTCTAGCAGGGCCCGTTTAAACCCGCTGATCAGCCTCGACTGTGCCTTCTAGTTGCCA
GCCATCTGTTGTTTGCCCCTCCCCCGTGCCTTCCTTGACCCTGGAAGGTGCCACTCCCACTGTCCTTTCC
TAATAAAATGAGGAAATTGCATCGCATTGTCTGAGTAGGTGTCATTCTATTCTGGGGGGTGGGGTGGGGC
AGGACAGCAAGGGGGAGGATTGGGAAGACAATAGCAGGCATGCTGGGGATGCGGTGGGCTCTATGGCTTC
TGAGGCGGAAAGAACCAGCTGGGGCTCTAGGGGGTATCCCC
[124 nt withheld, positions 7882-8005]
C
[91 nt withheld, positions 8007-8097]
A
[49 nt withheld, positions 8099-8147]
CCTTTGACGTTGGAGTCCACGTTCTTT
[37 nt withheld, positions 8175-8211]
ACCCTATCTCGGTCTATTCTTTTGATTTATAAGGGATTTTGCCGATTTCGGCCTATTGGTTAAAAAATGA
GCTGATTTAACAAAAATTTAACGCGAATTAATTCTGTGGAATGTGTGTCAGTTAGGGTGTGGAAAGTCCC
CAGGCTCCCCAGCAGGCAGAAGTATGCAAAGCATGCATCTCAATTAGTCAGCAACCAGGTGTGGAAAGTC
CCCAGGCTCCCCAGCAGGCAGAAGTATGCAAAGCATGCATCTCAATTAGTCAGCAACCATAGTCCCGCCC
CTAACTCCGCCCATCCCGCCCCTAACTCCGCCCAGTTCCGCCCATTCTCCGCCCCATGGCTGACTAATTT
TTTTTATTTATGCAGAGGCCGAGGCCGCCTCTGCCTCTGAGCTATTCCAGAAGTAGTGAGGAGGCTTTTT
TGGAGGCCTAGGCTTTTGCAAAAAGCTCCCGGGAGCTTGTATATCCATTTTCGGATCTGATCAGCACGTG
TTGACAATTAATCATCGGCATAGTATATCGGCATAGTATAATACGACAAGGTGAGGAACTAAACCATGGC
CAAGTTGACCAGTGCCGTTCCGGTGCTCACCGCGCGCGACGTCGCCGGAGCGGTCGAGTTCTGGACCGAC
CGGCTCGGGTTCTCCCGGGACTTCGTGGAGGACGACTTCGCCGGTGTGGTCCGGGACGACGTGACCCTGT
TCATCAGCGCGGTCCAGGACCAGGTGGTGCCGGACAACACCCTGGCCTGGGTGTGGGTGCGCGGCCTGGA
CGAGCTGTACGCCGAGTGGTCGGAGGTCGTGTCCACGAACTTCCGGGACGCCTCCGGGCCGGCCATGACC
GAGATCGGCGAGCAGCCGTGGGGGCGGGAGTTCGCCCTGCGCGACCCGGCCGGCAACTGCGTGCACTTCG
TGGCCGAGGAGCAGGACTGACACGTGCTACGAGATTTCGATTCCACCGCCGCCTTCTATGAAAGGTTGGG
CTTCGGAATCGTTTTCCGGGACGCCGGCTGGATGATCCTCCAGCGCGGGGATCTCATGCTGGAGTTCTTC
GCCCACCCCAACTTGTTTATTGCAGCTTATAATGGTTACAAATAAAGCAATAGCATCACAAATTTCACAA
ATAAAGCATTTTTTTCACTGCATTCTAGTTGTGGTTTGTCCAAACTCATCAATGTATCTTATCATGTCTG
TATACCGTCGACCTCTAGCTAGAGCTTGGCGTAATCATGGTCATAGCTGTTTCCTGTGTGAAATTGTTAT
CCGCTCACAATTCCACACAACATACGAGCCGGAAGCATAAAGTGTAAAGCCTGGGGTGCCTAATGAGTGA
GCTAACTCACATTAATTGCGTTGCGCTCACTGCCCGCTTTCCAGTCGGGAAACCTGTCGTGCCAGCTGCA
TTAATGAATCGGCCAACGCGCGGGGAGAGGCGGTTTGCGTATTGGGCGCTCTTCCGCTTCCTCGCTCACT
GACTCGCTGCGCTCGGTCGTTCGGCTGCGGCGAGCGGTATCAGCTCACTCAAAGGCGGTAATACGGTTAT
CCACAGAATCAGGGGATAACGCAGGAAAGAACATGTGAGCAAAAGGCCAGCAAAAGGCCAGGAACCGTAA
AAAGGCCGCGTTGCTGGCGTTTTTCCATAGGCTCCGCCCCCCTGACGAGCATCACAAAAATCGACGCTCA
AGTCAGAGGTGGCGAAACCCGACAGGACTATAAAGATACCAGGCGTTTCCCCCTGGAAGCTCCCTCGTGC
GCTCTCCTGTTCCGACCCTGCCGCTTACCGGATACCTGTCCGCCTTTCTCCCTTCGGGAAGCGTGGCGCT
TTCTCATAGCTCACGCTGTAGGTATCTCAGTTCGGTGTAGGTCGTTCGCTCCAAGCTGGGCTGTGTGCAC
GAACCCCCCGTTCAGCCCGACCGCTGCGCCTTATCCGGTAACTATCGTCTTGAGTCCAACCCGGTAAGAC
ACGACTTATCGCCACTGGCAGCAGCCACTGGTAACAGGATTAGCAGAGCGAGGTATGTAGGCGGTGCTAC
AGAGTTCTTGAAGTGGTGGCCTAACTACGGCTACACTAGAAGAACAGTATTTGGTATCTGCGCTCTGCTG
AAGCCAGTTACCTTCGGAAAAAGAGTTGGTAGCTCTTGATCCGGCAAACAAACCACCGCTGGTAGCGGTG
GTTTTTTTGTTTGCAAGCAGCAGATTACGCGCAGAAAAAAAGGATCTCAAGAAGATCCTTTGATCTTTTC
TACGGGGTCTGACGCTCAGTGGAACGAAAACTCACGTTAAGGGATTTTGGTCATGAGATTATCAAAAAGG
ATCTTCACCTAGATCCTTTTAAATTAAAAATGAAGTTTTAAATCAATCTAAAGTATATATGAGTAAACTT
GGTCTGACAGTTACCAATGCTTAATCAGTGAGGCACCTATCTCAGCGATCTGTCTATTTCGTTCATCCAT
AGTTGCCTGACTCCCCGTCGTGTAGATAACTACGATACGGGAGGGCTTACCATCTGGCCCCAGTGCTGCA
ATGATACCGCGAGACCCACGCTCACCGGCTCCAGATTTATCAGCAATAAACCAGCCAGCCGGAAGGGCCG
AGCGCAGAAGTGGTCCTGCAACTTTATCCGCCTCCATCCAGTCTATTAATTGTTGCCGGGAAGCTAGAGT
AAGTAGTTCGCCAGTTAATAGTTTGCGCAACGTTGTTGCCATTGCTACAGGCATCGTGGTGTCACGCTCG
TCGTTTGGTATGGCTTCATTCAGCTCCGGTTCCCAACGATCAAGGCGAGTTACATGATCCCCCATGTTGT
GCAAAAAAGCGGTTAGCTCCTTCGGTCCTCCGATCGTTGTCAGAAGTAAGTTGGCCGCAGTGTTATCACT
CATGGTTATGGCAGCACTGCATAATTCTCTTACTGTCATGCCATCCGTAAGATGCTTTTCTGTGACTGGT
GAGTACTCAACCAAGTCATTCTGAGAATAGTGTATGCGGCGACCGAGTTGCTCTTGCCCGGCGTCAATAC
GGGATAATACCGCGCCACATAGCAGAACTTTAAAAGTGCTCATCATTGGAAAACGTTCTTCGGGGCGAAA
ACTCTCAAGGATCTTACCGCTGTTGAGATCCAGTTCGATGTAACCCACTCGTGCACCCAACTGATCTTCA
GCATCTTTTACTTTCACCAGCGTTTCTGGGTGAGCAAAAACAGGAAGGCAAAATGCCGCAAAAAAGGGAA
TAAGGGCGACACGGAAATGTTGAATACTCATACTCTTCCTTTTTCAATATTATTGAAGCATTTATCAGGG
TTATTGTCTCATGAGCGGATACATATTTGAATGTATTTAGAAAAATAAACAAATAGGGGTTCCGCGCACA
TTTCCCCGAAAAGTGCCACCTGACGTCGACGGATCGGGAGATCTCCCGATCCCCTATGGTGCACTCTCAG
TACAATCTGCTCTGATGCCGCATAGTTAAGCCAGTATCTGCTCCCTGCTTGTGTGTTGGAGGTCGCTGAG
TAGTGCGCGAGCAAAATTTAAGCTACAACAAGGCAAGGCTTGACCGACAATTGCATGAAGAATCTGCTTA
GGGTTAGGCGTTTTGCGCTGCTTCGCGATGTACGGGCCAGATATACGCGTT
Features (pLannotate 1.2.2; 34 found; start..end, strand, type, name):
      1..380     +  enhancer       CMV enhancer: human cytomegalovirus immediate early enhancer
    381..580     +  promoter       CMV promoter: human cytomegalovirus (CMV) immediate early promoter
    598..778     +  LTR            5' LTR (truncated): truncated 5' long terminal repeat (LTR) from HIV-1
    825..950     +  misc_feature   HIV-1 Ψ: packaging signal of human immunodeficiency virus type 1
    934..1297    +  CDS            HIV-1 gag (fragment): gag protein from human immunodeficiency virus 1; gag
   1443..1676    +  misc_feature   RRE: The Rev response element (RRE) of HIV-1 allows for Rev-dependent mRNA export from the nucleus to the cytoplasm.
   2053..2153    +  CDS            Rev (fragment): human immunodeficiency virus 1 (HIV-1) Rev protein; rev; enhances nuclear export of unspliced and incompletely spliced viral mRNAs
   2203..2320    +  misc_feature   cPPT/CTS: central polypurine tract and central termination sequence of HIV-1
   2428..2731    +  enhancer       CMV enhancer: human cytomegalovirus immediate early enhancer
   2733..3008    +  promoter       chicken β-actin promoter: No description available
   3009..4025    +  intron         chimeric intron: chimera between introns from chicken β-actin and rabbit β-globin
   4089..4790    +  CDS            TagBFP: monomeric blue fluorescent protein mammalian codon-optimized
   4798..5382    +  misc_feature   IRES2: internal ribosome entry site (IRES) of the encephalomyocarditis virus (EMCV)
   5436..6227    +  CDS            neo: KKA2_KLEPN - Also known as kan, nptII. Experimental evidence at protein level: Swiss-Prot protein existence level 1. Resistance to kanamycin, neomycin, paromomycin, ribostamycin, butirosin and gentamicin B. From Klebsiella pneumoniae.
   6263..6287    +  misc_feature   MCS (fragment): pBluescript multiple cloning site
   6287..6875    +  misc_feature   WPRE: woodchuck hepatitis virus posttranscriptional regulatory element
   6812..7393    +  CDS            nef (fragment): NEF_HV1H2 - Experimental evidence at protein level: Swiss-Prot protein existence level 1. Extracellular Nef protein targets CD4(+) T-lymphocytes for apoptosis by interacting with CXCR4 surface receptors. From Human immunodeficiency virus type 1 group M subtype B (isolate HXB2) (HIV-1).
   7400..7580    +  LTR            5' LTR (truncated): truncated 5' long terminal repeat (LTR) from HIV-1
   7612..7836    +  polyA_signal   bGH poly(A) signal: bovine growth hormone polyadenylation signal
   7840..7861    +  promoter       SV40 promoter (fragment): SV40 enhancer and early promoter
   7882..8310    +  rep_origin     f1 ori (sequence partly withheld): f1 bacteriophage origin of replication; arrow indicates direction of (+) strand synthesis
   8324..8653    +  promoter       SV40 promoter: SV40 enhancer and early promoter
   8701..8748    +  promoter       EM7 promoter: synthetic bacterial promoter&nbsp
   8767..9141    +  CDS            BleoR: antibiotic-binding protein; Sh ble from Streptoalloteichus hindustanus; confers resistance to bleomycin, phleomycin, and Zeocin™
   9151..9276    +  CDS            ble (fragment): BLE_KLEPN - Experimental evidence at protein level: Swiss-Prot protein existence level 1. Binding protein with a strong affinity to the bleomycin family of antibiotics. Binds to CL990; an antimitotic-antibiotic compound. From Klebsiella pneumoniae.
   9271..9392    +  polyA_signal   SV40 poly(A) signal: SV40 polyadenylation signal
   9463..9485    -  protein_bind   lac operator (fragment): The lac repressor binds to the lac operator to inhibit transcription in E. coli. This inhibition can be relieved by adding lactose or isopropyl-β-D-thiogalactopyranoside (IPTG). lac repressor encoded by lacI
   9489..9519    -  promoter       lac promoter: promoter for the E. coli lac operon
   9534..9555    -  protein_bind   CAP binding site: CAP binding activates transcription in the presence of cAMP. E. coli catabolite activator protein
   9568..9660    -  CDS            lacI (fragment): lac repressor; lacI; The lac repressor binds to the lac operator to inhibit transcription in E. coli. This inhibition can be relieved by adding lactose or isopropyl-β-D-thiogalactopyranoside (IPTG).
   9843..10431   -  rep_origin     ori: high-copy-number ColE1/pMB1/pBR322/pUC origin of replication
  10602..11462   -  CDS            AmpR: β-lactamase; bla; confers resistance to ampicillin, carbenicillin, and related antibiotics
  11463..11567   -  promoter       AmpR promoter: bla
  11626..11678   -  misc_feature   bom (fragment): basis of mobility region from pBR322
