[The description below was written by a language model from this plasmid's Addgene catalogue record and pLannotate feature annotations shown in this document.]
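Description:
pF CAG BFP2 IRES neo is an HIV-1-based lentiviral transfer plasmid for mammalian expression of a blue fluorescent protein together with a G418 resistance marker. It was made from pF CAG luc IRES neo by excising the firefly luciferase gene with BamHI and NheI and inserting a PCR-amplified BFP2 (mTagBFP2) coding sequence between the same sites, both of which are retained. In bacteria it is maintained through a high-copy ColE1/pUC-type origin and selected with ampicillin via the β-lactamase gene. An f1 origin is also present. The backbone outside the viral region carries an SV40/EM7-driven bleomycin/Zeocin resistance cassette with an SV40 polyadenylation signal, although the catalogue entry lists only neomycin as the mammalian selectable marker.

The viral genome is transcribed from a CMV enhancer/promoter fused to a truncated 5' LTR, an arrangement typical of Tat-independent lentiviral vectors. It is followed by the Ψ packaging signal with a gag fragment, the Rev response element for nuclear export of unspliced RNA, and the cPPT/CTS, which aids nuclear import of the provirus. The internal cassette uses the CAG promoter (CMV enhancer, chicken β-actin promoter and chimeric intron) to drive a single bicistronic transcript. BFP2 is translated cap-dependently, and an EMCV IRES directs translation of the neomycin phosphotransferase gene, so drug resistance is linked to fluorescent protein expression. A WPRE downstream enhances transcript stability and expression, and the unit ends with a truncated 3' LTR and a bGH polyadenylation signal.

The construct is suited to transfection or lentiviral transduction to generate stably blue-labelled, G418-selected mammalian cells. The sequenced record (11,832 nt) is slightly longer than the catalogued size of 11,809 bp.
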