Addgene plasmid #108175: pF CAG BFP2 IRES neo
Purpose: Expresses a blue fluorescent protein (BFP2) in mammalian cells along with conferring resistance to G418
Depositing lab: Brett Stringer. Depositing organization: QIMR Berghofer Medical Research Institute. Publication: A reference collection of patient-derived cell line and xenograft models of proneural, classical and mesenchymal glioblastoma. Stringer BW, Day BW, D'Souza RCJ, Jamieson PR, Ensbey KS, Bruce ZC, Lim YC, Goasdoue K, Offenhauser C, Akgul S, Allan S, Robertson T, Lucas P, Tollesson G, Campbell S, Winter C, Do H, Dobrovic A, Inglis PL, Jeffree RL, Johns TG, Boyd AW. Sci Rep. 2019 Mar 20;9(1):4902. doi: 10.1038/s41598-019-41277-z. PubMed 30894629.
Backbone
  Vector backbone: pF CAG luc IRES neo (Addgene plasmid # 98294)
  Backbone manufacturer: Brett Stringer
  Total vector size (bp): 11809
  Modifications to backbone: The firefly luciferase gene of pF CAG luc IRES neo was removed by BamHI/NheI digestion and BamHI/NheI-digested BFP2, PCR-amplified from pBAD-mTagBFP2 (Addgene plasmid # 34632), was cloned in its place.
  Vector type: Mammalian Expression, Lentiviral ; Fluorescent protein
  Selectable markers: Neomycin (select with G418)
Growth in bacteria
  Bacterial resistance: Ampicillin, 100 μg/mL
  Growth temperature: 30°C
  Growth strain: NEB Stable
  Growth instructions: Single colonies of transformed STBL3 or STBL4 cells cultured in 5 ml of LB broth containing 100 micrograms/ml ampicillin for 20 hours at 37oC, 200 rpm give good yields for plasmid minipreps.
  Copy number: High Copy
Gene/Insert
  Gene/Insert name: Blue fluorescent protein (BFP2) (alt name: BFP2)
  Species: Synthetic
  Insert size (bp): 711
  Promoter: CAG
  Cloning method: Restriction Enzyme; 5′ cloning site BamHI (not destroyed); 3′ cloning site NheI (not destroyed)
  Sequencing primers: 5′ GTCCCCTTCTCCATCTCCAG; 3′ ACGCACACCGGCCTTATTC
Resource information
  A portion of this plasmid was derived from a plasmid made by: Addgene plasmid34632
Terms and licenses: Academic/Nonprofit Terms; Industry Terms: Not Available to Industry
How to cite: pF CAG BFP2 IRES neo was a gift from Brett Stringer (Addgene plasmid # 108175 ; http://n2t.net/addgene:108175 ; RRID:Addgene_108175)
